Addgene plasmid #70757: pET28HIS-hAPE1
Purpose: bacterial expression of human APE1
Depositing lab: Primo Schaer. Depositing organization: University of Basel. Publication: 3CAPS - a structural AP-site analogue as a tool to investigate DNA base excision repair. Schuermann D, Scheidegger SP, Weber AR, Bjoras M, Leumann CJ, Schar P. Nucleic Acids Res. 2016 Jan 4. pii: gkv1520. 10.1093/nar/gkv1520 PubMed 26733580.
Backbone
  Vector backbone: pET28c(+)
  Backbone manufacturer: Novagen
  Backbone size w/o insert (bp): 5367
  Total vector size (bp): 6259
  Modifications to backbone: modified MCS including C-terminal thrombin cleavage site and 6xHIS tag
  Vector type: Bacterial Expression
Growth in bacteria
  Bacterial resistance: Kanamycin, 50 μg/mL
  Growth temperature: 37°C
  Growth strain: DH5alpha
  Copy number: Low Copy
Gene/Insert
  Gene/Insert name: APEX1 (alt names: APE1; HAP1; REF-1)
  Species: H. sapiens (human)
  Insert size (bp): 960
  GenBank ID: NM_080649.2
  Entrez Gene: APEX1 (a.k.a. APE, APE1, APEN, APEX, APX, HAP1, REF1)
  Promoter: T7/lac operon
  Tag / fusion protein: 6-HIS (C terminal on backbone)
  Cloning method: Restriction Enzyme; 5′ cloning site NcoI (not destroyed); 3′ cloning site SalI (not destroyed)
  Sequencing primers: 5′ pBRrevBam; 3′ T7 terminal
Terms and licenses: Academic/Nonprofit Terms; Industry Terms: Not Available to Industry
How to cite: pET28HIS-hAPE1 was a gift from Primo Schaer (Addgene plasmid # 70757 ; http://n2t.net/addgene:70757 ; RRID:Addgene_70757)
