[The description below was written by a language model from this plasmid's Addgene catalogue record and pLannotate feature annotations shown in this document.]
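Description:
pET28HIS-hAPE1 is a bacterial expression plasmid built on the Novagen pET28c(+) backbone for producing human APE1 (APEX1, also called HAP1 or REF-1) in E. coli. The backbone's multiple cloning site was modified to supply a C-terminal thrombin cleavage site followed by a 6xHis tag. The plasmid is selected with kanamycin through the aph(3')-Ia KanR gene. It replicates from a pBR322-type ColE1 origin accompanied by the bom region and the rop gene, which is consistent with its listing as low copy. An f1 origin is also present. Short annotated fragments of a tetracycline resistance gene and of the AmpR promoter are probably backbone remnants or similarity hits rather than functional markers.

The roughly 960 bp human APEX1 coding sequence was inserted between NcoI and SalI, both of which remain intact. It lies downstream of a T7 promoter, a lac operator and the T7 gene 10 ribosome binding site, and a T7 terminator closes the transcription unit. The plasmid-borne lacI gene supplies lac repressor, so transcription stays off until it is induced with IPTG in a host that provides T7 RNA polymerase. The open reading frame continues from APEX1 into the thrombin site and the histidine tag, which allows metal-affinity purification and optional removal of the tag by thrombin. The "capTEV", "9xHis" and "SET1" fragment annotations in this region most likely reflect partial matches to the His tag and adjacent pET sequence, not additional functional tags.

APE1 is the major AP endonuclease of base excision repair and incises the DNA backbone at abasic sites. The construct provides recombinant enzyme, and the associated publication concerns biochemical study of base excision repair using an AP-site analogue.
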