Features (pLannotate 1.2.2; 21 found; start..end, strand, type, name):
      1..19      +  promoter       T7 promoter: promoter for bacteriophage T7 RNA polymerase
     20..44      +  protein_bind   lac operator: The lac repressor binds to the lac operator to inhibit transcription in E. coli. This inhibition can be relieved by adding lactose or isopropyl-β-D-thiogalactopyranoside (IPTG). lac repressor encoded by lacI
     59..81      +  RBS            RBS: efficient ribosome binding site from bacteriophage T7 gene 10 (Olins and Rangwala, 1989)
     97..1050    +  CDS            APEX1 (sequence withheld): APEX1_HUMAN - Also known as APE, APE1, APEX, APX, HAP1, REF1. Experimental evidence at protein level: Swiss-Prot protein existence level 1. Multifunctional protein that plays a central role in the cellular response to oxidative stress. The two major activities of APEX1 are DNA repair and redox regulation of transcriptional factors. Functions as a apurinic/apyrimidinic (AP) endodeoxyribonuclease in the DNA base excision repair (BER) pathway of DNA lesions induced by oxidative and alkylating agents. Initiates repair of AP sites in DNA by catalyzing hydrolytic incision of the phosphodiester backb
   1072..1089    +  CDS            thrombin site: thrombin recognition and cleavage site
   1090..1106    +  CDS            capTEV™ (fragment): composite tag for in vivo biotinylation, TEV protease cleavage, and 6xHis tagging
   1120..1137    +  CDS            9xHis (fragment): 9xHis affinity tag
   1147..1196    +  CDS            SET1 (fragment): solubility-enhancement tag derived from T7 phage gene 10B
   1204..1251    +  terminator     T7 terminator: transcription terminator for bacteriophage T7 RNA polymerase
   1288..1716    +  rep_origin     f1 ori (sequence partly withheld): f1 bacteriophage origin of replication; arrow indicates direction of (+) strand synthesis
   1769..1826    +  promoter       AmpR promoter (fragment): bla
   1835..2650    -  CDS            KanR: aminoglycoside phosphotransferase; aph(3')-Ia; confers resistance to kanamycin in bacteria or G418 (Geneticin®) in eukaryotes
   2772..3360    +  rep_origin     ori: high-copy-number ColE1/pMB1/pBR322/pUC origin of replication
   3546..3685    -  misc_feature   bom: basis of mobility region from pBR322
   3787..3978    -  CDS            rop: Rop protein, which maintains plasmids at low copy number; rop
   3995..4375    +  CDS            YPB1_ECOLX: Protein predicted: Swiss-Prot protein existence level 4. From Escherichia coli.
   4447..4738    -  CDS            TcR (fragment): tetracycline efflux protein; tet; confers resistance to tetracycline
   4753..4774    -  protein_bind   CAP binding site: CAP binding activates transcription in the presence of cAMP. E. coli catabolite activator protein
   4787..5869    -  CDS            lacI: lac repressor; lacI; The lac repressor binds to the lac operator to inhibit transcription in E. coli. This inhibition can be relieved by adding lactose or isopropyl-β-D-thiogalactopyranoside (IPTG).
   5870..5947    -  promoter       lacI promoter: lacI
   5955..6234    -  CDS            TcR (fragment): tetracycline efflux protein; tet; confers resistance to tetracycline
>Addgene plasmid #70757 | pET28HIS-hAPE1 | addgene full sequence | sequence record 392331 | Addgene NGS Result
TAATACGACTCACTATAGGGGAATTGTGAGCGGATAACAATTCCCCTCTAGAAATAATTTTGTTTAACTT
TAAGAAGGAGATATACCATGGGATCC
[954 nt withheld, positions 97-1050]
GTCGACAAGCTTAGCAGCGGCCTGGTGCCGCGCGGCAGCCATCATCATCATCATCACTAATAGCTCGAGC
ACCACCACCACCACCACTGAGATCCGGCTGCTAACAAAGCCCGAAAGGAAGCTGAGTTGGCTGCTGCCAC
CGCTGAGCAATAACTAGCATAACCCCTTGGGGCCTCTAAACGGGTCTTGAGGGGTTTTTTGCTGAAAGGA
GGAACTATATCCGGATTGGCGAATGGG
[124 nt withheld, positions 1288-1411]
C
[91 nt withheld, positions 1413-1503]
A
[49 nt withheld, positions 1505-1553]
CCTTTGACGTTGGAGTCCACGTTCTTT
[37 nt withheld, positions 1581-1617]
ACCCTATCTCGGTCTATTCTTTTGATTTATAAGGGATTTTGCCGATTTCGGCCTATTGGTTAAAAAATGA
GCTGATTTAACAAAAATTTAACGCGAATTTTAACAAAATATTAACGCTTACAATTTAGGTGGCACTTTTC
GGGGAAATGTGCGCGGAACCCCTATTTGTTTATTTTTCTAAATACATTCAAATATGTATCCGCTCATGAA
TTAATTCTTAGAAAAACTCATCGAGCATCAAATGAAACTGCAATTTATTCATATCAGGATTATCAATACC
ATATTTTTGAAAAAGCCGTTTCTGTAATGAAGGAGAAAACTCACCGAGGCAGTTCCATAGGATGGCAAGA
TCCTGGTATCGGTCTGCGATTCCGACTCGTCCAACATCAATACAACCTATTAATTTCCCCTCGTCAAAAA
TAAGGTTATCAAGTGAGAAATCACCATGAGTGACGACTGAATCCGGTGAGAATGGCAAAAGTTTATGCAT
TTCTTTCCAGACTTGTTCAACAGGCCAGCCATTACGCTCGTCATCAAAATCACTCGCATCAACCAAACCG
TTATTCATTCGTGATTGCGCCTGAGCGAGACGAAATACGCGATCGCTGTTAAAAGGACAATTACAAACAG
GAATCGAATGCAACCGGCGCAGGAACACTGCCAGCGCATCAACAATATTTTCACCTGAATCAGGATATTC
TTCTAATACCTGGAATGCTGTTTTCCCGGGGATCGCAGTGGTGAGTAACCATGCATCATCAGGAGTACGG
ATAAAATGCTTGATGGTCGGAAGAGGCATAAATTCCGTCAGCCAGTTTAGTCTGACCATCTCATCTGTAA
CATCATTGGCAACGCTACCTTTGCCATGTTTCAGAAACAACTCTGGCGCATCGGGCTTCCCATACAATCG
ATAGATTGTCGCACCTGATTGCCCGACATTATCGCGAGCCCATTTATACCCATATAAATCAGCATCCATG
TTGGAATTTAATCGCGGCCTAGAGCAAGACGTTTCCCGTTGAATATGGCTCATAACACCCCTTGTATTAC
TGTTTATGTAAGCAGACAGTTTTATTGTTCATGACCAAAATCCCTTAACGTGAGTTTTCGTTCCACTGAG
CGTCAGACCCCGTAGAAAAGATCAAAGGATCTTCTTGAGATCCTTTTTTTCTGCGCGTAATCTGCTGCTT
GCAAACAAAAAAACCACCGCTACCAGCGGTGGTTTGTTTGCCGGATCAAGAGCTACCAACTCTTTTTCCG
AAGGTAACTGGCTTCAGCAGAGCGCAGATACCAAATACTGTCCTTCTAGTGTAGCCGTAGTTAGGCCACC
ACTTCAAGAACTCTGTAGCACCGCCTACATACCTCGCTCTGCTAATCCTGTTACCAGTGGCTGCTGCCAG
TGGCGATAAGTCGTGTCTTACCGGGTTGGACTCAAGACGATAGTTACCGGATAAGGCGCAGCGGTCGGGC
TGAACGGGGGGTTCGTGCACACAGCCCAGCTTGGAGCGAACGACCTACACCGAACTGAGATACCTACAGC
GTGAGCTATGAGAAAGCGCCACGCTTCCCGAAGGGAGAAAGGCGGACAGGTATCCGGTAAGCGGCAGGGT
CGGAACAGGAGAGCGCACGAGGGAGCTTCCAGGGGGAAACGCCTGGTATCTTTATAGTCCTGTCGGGTTT
CGCCACCTCTGACTTGAGCGTCGATTTTTGTGATGCTCGTCAGGGGGGCGGAGCCTATGGAAAAACGCCA
GCAACGCGGCCTTTTTACGGTTCCTGGCCTTTTGCTGGCCTTTTGCTCACATGTTCTTTCCTGCGTTATC
CCCTGATTCTGTGGATAACCGTATTACCGCCTTTGAGTGAGCTGATACCGCTCGCCGCAGCCGAACGACC
GAGCGCAGCGAGTCAGTGAGCGAGGAAGCGGAAGAGCGCCTGATGCGGTATTTTCTCCTTACGCATCTGT
GCGGTATTTCACACCGCAATGGTGCACTCTCAGTACAATCTGCTCTGATGCCGCATAGTTAAGCCAGTAT
ACACTCCGCTATCGCTACGTGACTGGGTCATGGCTGCGCCCCGACACCCGCCAACACCCGCTGACGCGCC
CTGACGGGCTTGTCTGCTCCCGGCATCCGCTTACAGACAAGCTGTGACCGTCTCCGGGAGCTGCATGTGT
CAGAGGTTTTCACCGTCATCACCGAAACGCGCGAGGCAGCTGCGGTAAAGCTCATCAGCGTGGTCGTGAA
GCGATTCACAGATGTCTGCCTGTTCATCCGCGTCCAGCTCGTTGAGTTTCTCCAGAAGCGTTAATGTCTG
GCTTCTGATAAAGCGGGCCATGTTAAGGGCGGTTTTTTCCTGTTTGGTCACTGATGCCTCCGTGTAAGGG
GGATTTCTGTTCATGGGGGTAATGATACCGATGAAACGAGAGAGGATGCTCACGATACGGGTTACTGATG
ATGAACATGCCCGGTTACTGGAACGTTGTGAGGGTAAACAACTGGCGGTATGGATGCGGCGGGACCAGAG
AAAAATCACTCAGGGTCAATGCCAGCGCTTCGTTAATACAGATGTAGGTGTTCCACAGGGTAGCCAGCAG
CATCCTGCGATGCAGATCCGGAACATAATGGTGCAGGGCGCTGACTTCCGCGTTTCCAGACTTTACGAAA
CACGGAAACCGAAGACCATTCATGTTGTTGCTCAGGTCGCAGACGTTTTGCAGCAGCAGTCGCTTCACGT
TCGCTCGCGTATCGGTGATTCATTCTGCTAACCAGTAAGGCAACCCCGCCAGCCTAGCCGGGTCCTCAAC
GACAGGAGCACGATCATGCGCACCCGTGGGGCCGCCATGCCGGCGATAATGGCCTGCTTCTCGCCGAAAC
GTTTGGTGGCGGGACCAGTGACGAAGGCTTGAGCGAGGGCGTGCAAGATTCCGAATACCGCAAGCGACAG
GCCGATCATCGTCGCGCTCCAGCGAAAGCGGTCCTCGCCGAAAATGACCCAGAGCGCTGCCGGCACCTGT
CCTACGAGTTGCATGATAAAGAAGACAGTCATAAGTGCGGCGACGATAGTCATGCCCCGCGCCCACCGGA
AGGAGCTGACTGGGTTGAAGGCTCTCAAGGGCATCGGTCGAGATCCCGGTGCCTAATGAGTGAGCTAACT
TACATTAATTGCGTTGCGCTCACTGCCCGCTTTCCAGTCGGGAAACCTGTCGTGCCAGCTGCATTAATGA
ATCGGCCAACGCGCGGGGAGAGGCGGTTTGCGTATTGGGCGCCAGGGTGGTTTTTCTTTTCACCAGTGAG
ACGGGCAACAGCTGATTGCCCTTCACCGCCTGGCCCTGAGAGAGTTGCAGCAAGCGGTCCACGCTGGTTT
GCCCCAGCAGGCGAAAATCCTGTTTGATGGTGGTTAACGGCGGGATATAACATGAGCTGTCTTCGGTATC
GTCGTATCCCACTACCGAGATATCCGCACCAACGCGCAGCCCGGACTCGGTAATGGCGCGCATTGCGCCC
AGCGCCATCTGATCGTTGGCAACCAGCATCGCAGTGGGAACGATGCCCTCATTCAGCATTTGCATGGTTT
GTTGAAAACCGGACATGGCACTCCAGTCGCCTTCCCGTTCCGCTATCGGCTGAATTTGATTGCGAGTGAG
ATATTTATGCCAGCCAGCCAGACGCAGACGCGCCGAGACAGAACTTAATGGGCCCGCTAACAGCGCGATT
TGCTGGTGACCCAATGCGACCAGATGCTCCACGCCCAGTCGCGTACCGTCTTCATGGGAGAAAATAATAC
TGTTGATGGGTGTCTGGTCAGAGACATCAAGAAATAACGCCGGAACATTAGTGCAGGCAGCTTCCACAGC
AATGGCATCCTGGTCATCCAGCGGATAGTTAATGATCAGCCCACTGACGCGTTGCGCGAGAAGATTGTGC
ACCGCCGCTTTACAGGCTTCGACGCCGCTTCGTTCTACCATCGACACCACCACGCTGGCACCCAGTTGAT
CGGCGCGAGATTTAATCGCCGCGACAATTTGCGACGGCGCGTGCAGGGCCAGACTGGAGGTGGCAACGCC
AATCAGCAACGACTGTTTGCCCGCCAGTTGTTGTGCCACGCGGTTGGGAATGTAATTCAGCTCCGCCATC
GCCGCTTCCACTTTTTCCCGCGTTTTCGCAGAAACGTGGCTGGCCTGGTTCACCACGCGGGAAACGGTCT
GATAAGAGACACCGGCATACTCTGCGACATCGTATAACGTTACTGGTTTCACATTCACCACCCTGAATTG
ACTCTCTTCCGGGCGCTATCATGCCATACCGCGAAAGGTTTTGCGCCATTCGATGGTGTCCGGGATCTCG
ACGCTCTCCCTTATGCGACTCCTGCATTAGGAAGCAGCCCAGTAGTAGGTTGAGGCCGTTGAGCACCGCC
GCCGCAAGGAATGGTGCATGCAAGGAGATGGCGCCCAACAGTCCCCCGGCCACGGGGCCTGCCACCATAC
CCACGCCGAAACAAGCGCTCATGAGCCCGAAGTGGCGAGCCCGATCTTCCCCATCGGTGATGTCGGCGAT
ATAGGCGCCAGCAACCGCACCTGTGGCGCCGGTGATGCCGGCCACGATGCGTCCGGCGTAGAGGATCGAG
ATCTCGATCCCGCGAAAT
