>Addgene plasmid #70757 | pET28HIS-hAPE1 | addgene partial sequence | sequence record 134685 | T7term 5'-GCTAGTTATTGCTCAGCGG-3'
GTTAGCAGCCGGATCTCAGTGGTGGTGGTGGTGGTGCTCGAGCTATTAGTGATGATGATGATGATGGCTG
CCGCGCGGCACCAGGCCGCTGCTAAGCTTGTCGAC
[688 nt withheld, positions 106-793]
