>Addgene plasmid #70757 | pET28HIS-hAPE1 | addgene partial sequence | sequence record 134907 | pBRrevBam 5'-GGTGATGTCGGCGATATAGG-3'
CGTCCGGCGTAGAGGATCGAGATCTCGATCCCGCGAAATTAATACGACTCACTATAGGGGAATTGTGAGC
GGATAACAATTCCCCTCTAGAAATAATTTTGTTTAACTTTAAGAAGGAGATATACCATGGGATCC
[651 nt withheld, positions 136-786]
